>Addgene plasmid #112944 | mCherry-T2A-LSS-SGFP2 | depositor full sequence | sequence record 213020 | Full Sequence
TAGTTATTAATAGTAATCAATTACGGGGTCATTAGTTCATAGCCCATATATGGAGTTCCGCGTTACATAA
CTTACGGTAAATGGCCCGCCTGGCTGACCGCCCAACGACCCCCGCCCATTGACGTCAATAATGACGTATG
TTCCCATAGTAACGCCAATAGGGACTTTCCATTGACGTCAATGGGTGGAGTATTTACGGTAAACTGCCCA
CTTGGCAGTACATCAAGTGTATCATATGCCAAGTACGCCCCCTATTGACGTCAATGACGGTAAATGGCCC
GCCTGGCATTATGCCCAGTACATGACCTTATGGGACTTTCCTACTTGGCAGTACATCTACGTATTAGTCA
TCGCTATTACCATGGTGATGCGGTTTTGGCAGTACATCAATGGGCGTGGATAGCGGTTTGACTCACGGGG
ATTTCCAAGTCTCCACCCCATTGACGTCAATGGGAGTTTGTTTTGGCACCAAAATCAACGGGACTTTCCA
AAATGTCGTAACAACTCCGCCCCATTGACGCAAATGGGCGGTAGGCGTGTACGGTGGGAGGTCTATATAA
GCAGAGCTGGTTTAGTGAACCGTCAGATCCGCTAGCGCTACCGGTCGCCACCATGGTGAGCAAGGGCGAG
GAGGATAACATGGCCATCATCAAGGAGTTCATGCGCTTCAAGGTGCACATGGAGGGCTCCGTGAACGGCC
ACGAGTTCGAGATCGAGGGCGAGGGCGAGGGCCGCCCCTACGAGGGCACCCAGACCGCCAAGCTGAAGGT
GACCAAGGGTGGCCCCCTGCCCTTCGCCTGGGACATCCTGTCCCCTCAGTTCATGTACGGCTCCAAGGCC
TACGTGAAGCACCCCGCCGACATCCCCGACTACTTGAAGCTGTCCTTCCCCGAGGGCTTCAAGTGGGAGC
GCGTGATGAACTTCGAGGACGGCGGCGTGGTGACCGTGACCCAGGACTCCTCCCTGCAGGACGGCGAGTT
CATCTACAAGGTGAAGCTGCGCGGCACCAACTTCCCCTCCGACGGCCCCGTAATGCAGAAGAAGACCATG
GGCTGGGAGGCCTCCTCCGAGCGGATGTACCCCGAGGACGGCGCCCTGAAGGGCGAGATCAAGCAGAGGC
TGAAGCTGAAGGACGGCGGCCACTACGACGCTGAGGTCAAGACCACCTACAAGGCCAAGAAGCCCGTGCA
GCTGCCCGGCGCCTACAACGTCAACATCAAGTTGGACATCACCTCCCACAACGAGGACTACACCATCGTG
GAACAGTACGAACGCGCCGAGGGCCGCCACTCCACCGGCGGCATGGACGAGCTGTACAAGTCCGGAGAGG
GCAGAGGAAGTCTTCTAACATGCGGTGACGTGGAGGAGAATCCCGGCCCTGGGGATCCACCGGTCGCCAC
CATGGTGAGCAAGGGCGAGGAGCTGTTCACCGGGGTGGTGCCCATCCTGGTCGAGCTGGACGGCGACGTA
AACGGCCACAAGTTCAGCGTGTCCGGCGAGGGCGAGGGCGATGCCACCTACGGCAAGCTGACCCTGAAGT
TCATCTGCACCACCGGCAAGCTGCCCGTGCCCTGGCCCACCCTCGTGACCACCCTGAGCTACGGCGTGCA
GTGCTTCGCCCGCTACCCCGACCACATGAAGCAGCACGACTTCTTCAAGTCCGCCATGCCCGAAGGCTAC
GTCCAGGAGCGCACCATCTTCTTCAAGGACGACGGCAACTACAAGACCCGCGCCGAGGTGAAGTTCGAGG
GCGACACCCTGGTGAACCGCATCGAGCTGAAGGGCATCGACTTCAAGGAGGACGGCAACATCCTGGGGCA
CAAGCTGGAGTACAACTACAACAGCCACAACGTCTATATCACCGCCGACAAGCAGAAGAACGGCATCAAG
GCCAACTTCAAGATCCGCCACAACATCGAGGACGGCGGCGTGCAGCTCGCCGACCACTACCAGCAGAACA
CCCCCATCGGCGACGGCCCCGTGCTGCTGCCCGACAACCACTACCTGAGCATCCAGTCCAAGCTGAGCAA
AGACCCCAACGAGAAGCGCGATCACATGGTCCTGCTGGAGTTCGTGACCGCCGCCGGGATCACTCTCGGC
ATGGACGAGCTGTACAAGTAAAGCGGCCGCGACTCTAGATCATAATCAGCCATACCACATTTGTAGAGGT
TTTACTTGCTTTAAAAAACCTCCCACACCTCCCCCTGAACCTGAAACATAAAATGAATGCAATTGTTGTT
GTTAACTTGTTTATTGCAGCTTATAATGGTTACAAATAAAGCAATAGCATCACAAATTTCACAAATAAAG
CATTTTTTTCACTGCATTCTAGTTGTGGTTTGTCCAAACTCATCAATGTATCTTAACGCGTAAATTGTAA
GCGTTAATATTTTGTTAAAATTCGCGTTAAATTTTTGTTAAATCAGCTCATTTTTTAACCAATAGGCCGA
AATCGGCAAAATCCCTTATAAATCAAAAGAATAGACCGAGATAGGGT
[37 nt withheld, positions 2498-2534]
AAAGAACGTGGACTCCAACGTCAAAGG
[49 nt withheld, positions 2562-2610]
T
[91 nt withheld, positions 2612-2702]
G
[124 nt withheld, positions 2704-2827]
CAGGTGGCACTTTTCGGGGAAATGTGCGCGGAACCCCTATTTGTTTATTTTTCTAAATACATTCAAATAT
GTATCCGCTCATGAGACAATAACCCTGATAAATGCTTCAATAATATTGAAAAAGGAAGAGTCCTGAGGCG
GAAAGAACCAGCTGTGGAATGTGTGTCAGTTAGGGTGTGGAAAGTCCCCAGGCTCCCCAGCAGGCAGAAG
TATGCAAAGCATGCATCTCAATTAGTCAGCAACCAGGTGTGGAAAGTCCCCAGGCTCCCCAGCAGGCAGA
AGTATGCAAAGCATGCATCTCAATTAGTCAGCAACCATAGTCCCGCCCCTAACTCCGCCCATCCCGCCCC
TAACTCCGCCCAGTTCCGCCCATTCTCCGCCCCATGGCTGACTAATTTTTTTTATTTATGCAGAGGCCGA
GGCCGCCTCGGCCTCTGAGCTATTCCAGAAGTAGTGAGGAGGCTTTTTTGGAGGCCTAGGCTTTTGCAAA
GATCGATCAAGAGACAGGATGAGGATCGTTTCGCATGATTGAACAAGATGGATTGCACGCAGGTTCTCCG
GCCGCTTGGGTGGAGAGGCTATTCGGCTATGACTGGGCACAACAGACAATCGGCTGCTCTGATGCCGCCG
TGTTCCGGCTGTCAGCGCAGGGGCGCCCGGTTCTTTTTGTCAAGACCGACCTGTCCGGTGCCCTGAATGA
ACTGCAAGACGAGGCAGCGCGGCTATCGTGGCTGGCCACGACGGGCGTTCCTTGCGCAGCTGTGCTCGAC
GTTGTCACTGAAGCGGGAAGGGACTGGCTGCTATTGGGCGAAGTGCCGGGGCAGGATCTCCTGTCATCTC
ACCTTGCTCCTGCCGAGAAAGTATCCATCATGGCTGATGCAATGCGGCGGCTGCATACGCTTGATCCGGC
TACCTGCCCATTCGACCACCAAGCGAAACATCGCATCGAGCGAGCACGTACTCGGATGGAAGCCGGTCTT
GTCGATCAGGATGATCTGGACGAAGAGCATCAGGGGCTCGCGCCAGCCGAACTGTTCGCCAGGCTCAAGG
CGAGCATGCCCGACGGCGAGGATCTCGTCGTGACCCATGGCGATGCCTGCTTGCCGAATATCATGGTGGA
AAATGGCCGCTTTTCTGGATTCATCGACTGTGGCCGGCTGGGTGTGGCGGACCGCTATCAGGACATAGCG
TTGGCTACCCGTGATATTGCTGAAGAGCTTGGCGGCGAATGGGCTGACCGCTTCCTCGTGCTTTACGGTA
TCGCCGCTCCCGATTCGCAGCGCATCGCCTTCTATCGCCTTCTTGACGAGTTCTTCTGAGCGGGACTCTG
GGGTTCGAAATGACCGACCAAGCGACGCCCAACCTGCCATCACGAGATTTCGATTCCACCGCCGCCTTCT
ATGAAAGGTTGGGCTTCGGAATCGTTTTCCGGGACGCCGGCTGGATGATCCTCCAGCGCGGGGATCTCAT
GCTGGAGTTCTTCGCCCACCCTAGGGGGAGGCTAACTGAAACACGGAAGGAGACAATACCGGAAGGAACC
CGCGCTATGACGGCAATAAAAAGACAGAATAAAACGCACGGTGTTGGGTCGTTTGTTCATAAACGCGGGG
TTCGGTCCCAGGGCTGGCACTCTGTCGATACCCCACCGAGACCCCATTGGGGCCAATACGCCCGCGTTTC
TTCCTTTTCCCCACCCCACCCCCCAAGTTCGGGTGAAGGCCCAGGGCTCGCAGCCAACGTCGGGGCGGCA
GGCCCTGCCATAGCCTCAGGTTACTCATATATACTTTAGATTGATTTAAAACTTCATTTTTAATTTAAAA
GGATCTAGGTGAAGATCCTTTTTGATAATCTCATGACCAAAATCCCTTAACGTGAGTTTTCGTTCCACTG
AGCGTCAGACCCCGTAGAAAAGATCAAAGGATCTTCTTGAGATCCTTTTTTTCTGCGCGTAATCTGCTGC
TTGCAAACAAAAAAACCACCGCTACCAGCGGTGGTTTGTTTGCCGGATCAAGAGCTACCAACTCTTTTTC
CGAAGGTAACTGGCTTCAGCAGAGCGCAGATACCAAATACTGTCCTTCTAGTGTAGCCGTAGTTAGGCCA
CCACTTCAAGAACTCTGTAGCACCGCCTACATACCTCGCTCTGCTAATCCTGTTACCAGTGGCTGCTGCC
AGTGGCGATAAGTCGTGTCTTACCGGGTTGGACTCAAGACGATAGTTACCGGATAAGGCGCAGCGGTCGG
GCTGAACGGGGGGTTCGTGCACACAGCCCAGCTTGGAGCGAACGACCTACACCGAACTGAGATACCTACA
GCGTGAGCTATGAGAAAGCGCCACGCTTCCCGAAGGGAGAAAGGCGGACAGGTATCCGGTAAGCGGCAGG
GTCGGAACAGGAGAGCGCACGAGGGAGCTTCCAGGGGGAAACGCCTGGTATCTTTATAGTCCTGTCGGGT
TTCGCCACCTCTGACTTGAGCGTCGATTTTTGTGATGCTCGTCAGGGGGGCGGAGCCTATGGAAAAACGC
CAGCAACGCGGCCTTTTTACGGTTCCTGGCCTTTTGCTGGCCTTTTGCTCACATGTTCTTTCCTGCGTTA
TCCCCTGATTCTGTGGATAACCGTATTACCGCCATGCAT
Features (pLannotate 1.2.2; 14 found; start..end, strand, type, name):
     61..364     +  enhancer       CMV enhancer: human cytomegalovirus immediate early enhancer
    365..568     +  promoter       CMV promoter: human cytomegalovirus (CMV) immediate early promoter
    613..1320    +  CDS            mCherry: mCherry is a basic (constitutively fluorescent) red fluorescent protein published in 2004, derived from Discosoma sp.. It is reported to be a very rapidly-maturing monomer with low acid sensitivity.
   1402..2121    +  CDS            mGold: photostable derivative of mVenus (Lee et al., 2020) mammalian codon-optimized
   2138..2221    +  CDS            large T antigen (fragment): large T antigen from SV40 (simian virus 40)
   2244..2365    +  polyA_signal   SV40 poly(A) signal: SV40 polyadenylation signal
   2399..2827    -  rep_origin     f1 ori (sequence partly withheld): f1 bacteriophage origin of replication; arrow indicates direction of (+) strand synthesis
   2854..2958    +  promoter       AmpR promoter: bla
   2960..3317    +  promoter       SV40 promoter: SV40 enhancer and early promoter
   3352..4146    +  CDS            NeoR/KanR: aminoglycoside phosphotransferase from Tn5; aph(3')-II (or nptII); confers resistance to neomycin, kanamycin, and G418 (Geneticin®)
   4167..4319    +  CDS            ble (fragment): BLE_KLEPN - Experimental evidence at protein level: Swiss-Prot protein existence level 1. Binding protein with a strong affinity to the bleomycin family of antibiotics. Binds to CL990; an antimitotic-antibiotic compound. From Klebsiella pneumoniae.
   4378..4425    +  polyA_signal   HSV TK poly(A) signal: herpes simplex virus thymidine kinase polyadenylation signal (Cole and Stacy, 1985)
   4516..4532    -  polyA_signal   bGH poly(A) signal (fragment): bovine growth hormone polyadenylation signal
   4754..5342    +  rep_origin     ori: high-copy-number ColE1/pMB1/pBR322/pUC origin of replication
