>Addgene plasmid #112944 | mCherry-T2A-LSS-SGFP2 | addgene full sequence | sequence record 220241 | Addgene NGS Result
TAGTTATTAATAGTAATCAATTACGGGGTCATTAGTTCATAGCCCATATATGGAGTTCCGCGTTACATAA
CTTACGGTAAATGGCCCGCCTGGCTGACCGCCCAACGACCCCCGCCCATTGACGTCAATAATGACGTATG
TTCCCATAGTAACGCCAATAGGGACTTTCCATTGACGTCAATGGGTGGAGTATTTACGGTAAACTGCCCA
CTTGGCAGTACATCAAGTGTATCATATGCCAAGTACGCCCCCTATTGACGTCAATGACGGTAAATGGCCC
GCCTGGCATTATGCCCAGTACATGACCTTATGGGACTTTCCTACTTGGCAGTACATCTACGTATTAGTCA
TCGCTATTACCATGGTGATGCGGTTTTGGCAGTACATCAATGGGCGTGGATAGCGGTTTGACTCACGGGG
ATTTCCAAGTCTCCACCCCATTGACGTCAATGGGAGTTTGTTTTGGCACCAAAATCAACGGGACTTTCCA
AAATGTCGTAACAACTCCGCCCCATTGACGCAAATGGGCGGTAGGCGTGTACGGTGGGAGGTCTATATAA
GCAGAGCTGGTTTAGTGAACCGTCAGATCCGCTAGCGCTACCGGTCGCCACCATGGTGAGCAAGGGCGAG
GAGGATAACATGGCCATCATCAAGGAGTTCATGCGCTTCAAGGTGCACATGGAGGGCTCCGTGAACGGCC
ACGAGTTCGAGATCGAGGGCGAGGGCGAGGGCCGCCCCTACGAGGGCACCCAGACCGCCAAGCTGAAGGT
GACCAAGGGTGGCCCCCTGCCCTTCGCCTGGGACATCCTGTCCCCTCAGTTCATGTACGGCTCCAAGGCC
TACGTGAAGCACCCCGCCGACATCCCCGACTACTTGAAGCTGTCCTTCCCCGAGGGCTTCAAGTGGGAGC
GCGTGATGAACTTCGAGGACGGCGGCGTGGTGACCGTGACCCAGGACTCCTCCCTGCAGGACGGCGAGTT
CATCTACAAGGTGAAGCTGCGCGGCACCAACTTCCCCTCCGACGGCCCCGTAATGCAGAAGAAGACCATG
GGCTGGGAGGCCTCCTCCGAGCGGATGTACCCCGAGGACGGCGCCCTGAAGGGCGAGATCAAGCAGAGGC
TGAAGCTGAAGGACGGCGGCCACTACGACGCTGAGGTCAAGACCACCTACAAGGCCAAGAAGCCCGTGCA
GCTGCCCGGCGCCTACAACGTCAACATCAAGTTGGACATCACCTCCCACAACGAGGACTACACCATCGTG
GAACAGTACGAACGCGCCGAGGGCCGCCACTCCACCGGCGGCATGGACGAGCTGTACAAGTCCGGAGAGG
GCAGAGGAAGTCTTCTAACATGCGGTGACGTGGAGGAGAATCCCGGCCCTGGGGATCCACCGGTCGCCAC
CATGGTGAGCAAGGGCGAGGAGCTGTTCACCGGGGTGGTGCCCATCCTGGTCGAGCTGGACGGCGACGTA
AACGGCCACAAGTTCAGCGTGTCCGGCGAGGGCGAGGGCGATGCCACCTACGGCAAGCTGACCCTGAAGT
TCATCTGCACCACCGGCAAGCTGCCCGTGCCCTGGCCCACCCTCGTGACCACCCTGAGCTACGGCGTGCA
GTGCTTCGCCCGCTACCCCGACCACATGAAGCAGCACGACTTCTTCAAGTCCGCCATGCCCGAAGGCTAC
GTCCAGGAGCGCACCATCTTCTTCAAGGACGACGGCAACTACAAGACCCGCGCCGAGGTGAAGTTCGAGG
GCGACACCCTGGTGAACCGCATCGAGCTGAAGGGCATCGACTTCAAGGAGGACGGCAACATCCTGGGGCA
CAAGCTGGAGTACAACTACAACAGCCACAACGTCTATATCACCGCCGACAAGCAGAAGAACGGCATCAAG
GCCAACTTCAAGATCCGCCACAACATCGAGGACGGCGGCGTGCAGCTCGCCGACCACTACCAGCAGAACA
CCCCCATCGGCGACGGCCCCGTGCTGCTGCCCGACAACCACTACCTGAGCATCCAGTCCAAGCTGAGCAA
AGACCCCAACGAGAAGCGCGATCACATGGTCCTGCTGGAGTTCGTGACCGCCGCCGGGATCACTCTCGGC
ATGGACGAGCTGTACAAGTAAAGCGGCCGCGACTCTAGATCATAATCAGCCATACCACATTTGTAGAGGT
TTTACTTGCTTTAAAAAACCTCCCACACCTCCCCCTGAACCTGAAACATAAAATGAATGCAATTGTTGTT
GTTAACTTGTTTATTGCAGCTTATAATGGTTACAAATAAAGCAATAGCATCACAAATTTCACAAATAAAG
CATTTTTTTCACTGCATTCTAGTTGTGGTTTGTCCAAACTCATCAATGTATCTTAAGGCGTAAATTGTAA
GCGTTAATATTTTGTTAAAATTCGCGTTAAATTTTTGTTAAATCAGCTCATTTTTTAACCAATAGGCCGA
AATCGGCAAAATCCCTTATAAATCAAAAGAATAGACCGAGATAGGGT
[37 nt withheld, positions 2498-2534]
AAAGAACGTGGACTCCAACGTCAAAGG
[49 nt withheld, positions 2562-2610]
T
[91 nt withheld, positions 2612-2702]
G
[124 nt withheld, positions 2704-2827]
CAGGTGGCACTTTTCGGGGAAATGTGCGCGGAACCCCTATTTGTTTATTTTTCTAAATACATTCAAATAT
GTATCCGCTCATGAGACAATAACCCTGATAAATGCTTCAATAATATTGAAAAAGGAAGAGTCCTGAGGCG
GAAAGAACCAGCTGTGGAATGTGTGTCAGTTAGGGTGTGGAAAGTCCCCAGGCTCCCCAGCAGGCAGAAG
TATGCAAAGCATGCATCTCAATTAGTCAGCAACCAGGTGTGGAAAGTCCCCAGGCTCCCCAGCAGGCAGA
AGTATGCAAAGCATGCATCTCAATTAGTCAGCAACCATAGTCCCGCCCCTAACTCCGCCCATCCCGCCCC
TAACTCCGCCCAGTTCCGCCCATTCTCCGCCCCATGGCTGACTAATTTTTTTTATTTATGCAGAGGCCGA
GGCCGCCTCGGCCTCTGAGCTATTCCAGAAGTAGTGAGGAGGCTTTTTTGGAGGCCTAGGCTTTTGCAAA
GATCGATCAAGAGACAGGATGAGGATCGTTTCGCATGATTGAACAAGATGGATTGCACGCAGGTTCTCCG
GCCGCTTGGGTGGAGAGGCTATTCGGCTATGACTGGGCACAACAGACAATCGGCTGCTCTGATGCCGCCG
TGTTCCGGCTGTCAGCGCAGGGGCGCCCGGTTCTTTTTGTCAAGACCGACCTGTCCGGTGCCCTGAATGA
ACTGCAAGACGAGGCAGCGCGGCTATCGTGGCTGGCCACGACGGGCGTTCCTTGCGCAGCTGTGCTCGAC
GTTGTCACTGAAGCGGGAAGGGACTGGCTGCTATTGGGCGAAGTGCCGGGGCAGGATCTCCTGTCATCTC
ACCTTGCTCCTGCCGAGAAAGTATCCATCATGGCTGATGCAATGCGGCGGCTGCATACGCTTGATCCGGC
TACCTGCCCATTCGACCACCAAGCGAAACATCGCATCGAGCGAGCACGTACTCGGATGGAAGCCGGTCTT
GTCGATCAGGATGATCTGGACGAAGAGCATCAGGGGCTCGCGCCAGCCGAACTGTTCGCCAGGCTCAAGG
CGAGCATGCCCGACGGCGAGGATCTCGTCGTGACCCATGGCGATGCCTGCTTGCCGAATATCATGGTGGA
AAATGGCCGCTTTTCTGGATTCATCGACTGTGGCCGGCTGGGTGTGGCGGACCGCTATCAGGACATAGCG
TTGGCTACCCGTGATATTGCTGAAGAGCTTGGCGGCGAATGGGCTGACCGCTTCCTCGTGCTTTACGGTA
TCGCCGCTCCCGATTCGCAGCGCATCGCCTTCTATCGCCTTCTTGACGAGTTCTTCTGAGCGGGACTCTG
GGGTTCGAAATGACCGACCAAGCGACGCCCAACCTGCCATCACGAGATTTCGATTCCACCGCCGCCTTCT
ATGAAAGGTTGGGCTTCGGAATCGTTTTCCGGGACGCCGGCTGGATGATCCTCCAGCGCGGGGATCTCAT
GCTGGAGTTCTTCGCCCACCCTAGGGGGAGGCTAACTGAAACACGGAAGGAGACAATACCGGAAGGAACC
CGCGCTATGACGGCAATAAAAAGACAGAATAAAACGCACGGTGTTGGGTCGTTTGTTCATAAACGCGGGG
TTCGGTCCCAGGGCTGGCACTCTGTCGATACCCCACCGAGACCCCATTGGGGCCAATACGCCCGCGTTTC
TTCCTTTTCCCCACCCCACCCCCCAAGTTCGGGTGAAGGCCCAGGGCTCGCAGCCAACGTCGGGGCGGCA
GGCCCTGCCATAGCCTCAGGTTACTCATATATACTTTAGATTGATTTAAAACTTCATTTTTAATTTAAAA
GGATCTAGGTGAAGATCCTTTTTGATAATCTCATGACCAAAATCCCTTAACGTGAGTTTTCGTTCCACTG
AGCGTCAGACCCCGTAGAAAAGATCAAAGGATCTTCTTGAGATCCTTTTTTTCTGCGCGTAATCTGCTGC
TTGCAAACAAAAAAACCACCGCTACCAGCGGTGGTTTGTTTGCCGGATCAAGAGCTACCAACTCTTTTTC
CGAAGGTAACTGGCTTCAGCAGAGCGCAGATACCAAATACTGTTCTTCTAGTGTAGCCGTAGTTAGGCCA
CCACTTCAAGAACTCTGTAGCACCGCCTACATACCTCGCTCTGCTAATCCTGTTACCAGTGGCTGCTGCC
AGTGGCGATAAGTCGTGTCTTACCGGGTTGGACTCAAGACGATAGTTACCGGATAAGGCGCAGCGGTCGG
GCTGAACGGGGGGTTCGTGCACACAGCCCAGCTTGGAGCGAACGACCTACACCGAACTGAGATACCTACA
GCGTGAGCTATGAGAAAGCGCCACGCTTCCCGAAGGGAGAAAGGCGGACAGGTATCCGGTAAGCGGCAGG
GTCGGAACAGGAGAGCGCACGAGGGAGCTTCCAGGGGGAAACGCCTGGTATCTTTATAGTCCTGTCGGGT
TTCGCCACCTCTGACTTGAGCGTCGATTTTTGTGATGCTCGTCAGGGGGGCGGAGCCTATGGAAAAACGC
CAGCAACGCGGCCTTTTTACGGTTCCTGGCCTTTTGCTGGCCTTTTGCTCACATGTTCTTTCCTGCGTTA
TCCCCTGATTCTGTGGATAACCGTATTACCGCCATGCAT
Features (pLannotate 1.2.2; 14 found; start..end, strand, type, name):
     61..364     +  enhancer       CMV enhancer: human cytomegalovirus immediate early enhancer
    365..568     +  promoter       CMV promoter: human cytomegalovirus (CMV) immediate early promoter
    613..1320    +  CDS            mCherry: mCherry is a basic (constitutively fluorescent) red fluorescent protein published in 2004, derived from Discosoma sp.. It is reported to be a very rapidly-maturing monomer with low acid sensitivity.
   1402..2121    +  CDS            mGold: photostable derivative of mVenus (Lee et al., 2020) mammalian codon-optimized
   2138..2221    +  CDS            large T antigen (fragment): large T antigen from SV40 (simian virus 40)
   2244..2365    +  polyA_signal   SV40 poly(A) signal: SV40 polyadenylation signal
   2399..2827    -  rep_origin     f1 ori (sequence partly withheld): f1 bacteriophage origin of replication; arrow indicates direction of (+) strand synthesis
   2854..2958    +  promoter       AmpR promoter: bla
   2960..3317    +  promoter       SV40 promoter: SV40 enhancer and early promoter
   3352..4146    +  CDS            NeoR/KanR: aminoglycoside phosphotransferase from Tn5; aph(3')-II (or nptII); confers resistance to neomycin, kanamycin, and G418 (Geneticin®)
   4167..4319    +  CDS            ble (fragment): BLE_KLEPN - Experimental evidence at protein level: Swiss-Prot protein existence level 1. Binding protein with a strong affinity to the bleomycin family of antibiotics. Binds to CL990; an antimitotic-antibiotic compound. From Klebsiella pneumoniae.
   4378..4425    +  polyA_signal   HSV TK poly(A) signal: herpes simplex virus thymidine kinase polyadenylation signal (Cole and Stacy, 1985)
   4516..4532    -  polyA_signal   bGH poly(A) signal (fragment): bovine growth hormone polyadenylation signal
   4754..5342    +  rep_origin     ori: high-copy-number ColE1/pMB1/pBR322/pUC origin of replication
