[The description below was written by a language model from this plasmid's Addgene catalogue record and pLannotate feature annotations shown in this document.]
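Description:
mCherry-T2A-LSS-SGFP2 is a mammalian expression plasmid built on the Clontech pEGFP-N1 backbone (5,456 nt in the sequenced record). It is maintained in E. coli at high copy through a ColE1/pUC-type origin and selected with kanamycin. The NeoR/KanR aminoglycoside phosphotransferase gene sits downstream of both a bacterial (bla) promoter and the SV40 enhancer/early promoter and ends with an HSV TK polyadenylation signal. The same marker can therefore confer kanamycin resistance in bacteria and G418 resistance in transfected mammalian cells. An f1 phage origin is also present, a backbone element that allows single-stranded DNA production. The short ble, bGH poly(A) and SV40 large T antigen fragments called by the software are most likely partial matches to backbone sequence, not functional parts.

The payload is a single synthetic open reading frame driven by the human CMV immediate-early enhancer and promoter and terminated by the SV40 poly(A) signal. mCherry, a monomeric red fluorescent protein, comes first. A second fluorescent protein coding sequence follows after a gap of roughly 80 nt. The annotation tool did not call a feature in this gap, but it corresponds in position to the T2A peptide named in the construct. The tool labels the second reading frame as mGold, whereas the catalogue identifies it as LSS-SGFP2, so the label probably reflects sequence similarity among GFP-family variants. T2A causes ribosomal skipping during translation, so the two proteins are made from one transcript as separate polypeptides in equimolar amounts. According to the record, mCherry thus serves as an expression reference for measuring the practical brightness of LSS-SGFP2 in cells. Because the two fluorophores are unlinked, the construct also serves as a negative control for FRET.
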