Addgene plasmid #112944: mCherry-T2A-LSS-SGFP2
Purpose: Produces equimolar levels of two fluorescent proteins. It can be used to measure practical brightness and as a negative control for FRET
Depositing lab: Dorus Gadella.
Backbone
  Vector backbone: pEGFP-N1
  Backbone manufacturer: Clontech
  Vector type: Mammalian Expression
Growth in bacteria
  Bacterial resistance: Kanamycin, 50 μg/mL
  Growth temperature: 37°C
  Growth strain: DH5alpha
  Copy number: High Copy
Gene/Insert
  Gene/Insert name: mCherry and LSS-SGFP2
  Species: Synthetic
  Promoter: CMV
  Cloning method: Restriction Enzyme; 5′ cloning site unknown (unknown if destroyed)
Terms and licenses: Academic/Nonprofit Terms; Industry Terms: Not Available to Industry
How to cite: mCherry-T2A-LSS-SGFP2 was a gift from Dorus Gadella (Addgene plasmid # 112944 ; http://n2t.net/addgene:112944 ; RRID:Addgene_112944)
